Addgene plasmid #103577: LSB-hsa-miR-5010-3p
Purpose: Used to sense miRNA activity using fluorescence based tools. hsa-miR-5010-3p target in 3' UTR of of mKate. miRNA activity can be measured by the repression of mKate2 relative to EBFP2 fluorescent proteins . Plasmid is inherently unstable; please see Depositor Comments
Depositing lab: Ron Weiss. Depositing organization: Massachusetts Institute of Technology. Publication: A mixed antagonistic/synergistic miRNA repression model enables accurate predictions of multi-input miRNA sensor activity. Gam JJ, Babb J, Weiss R. Nat Commun. 2018 Jun 22;9(1):2430. doi: 10.1038/s41467-018-04575-0. PubMed 29934631.
Backbone
  Vector backbone: Low Sensor Backbone (LSB)
  Vector type: Mammalian Expression, Synthetic Biology
Growth in bacteria
  Bacterial resistance: Ampicillin and Kanamycin, 100 & 50 μg/mL
  Growth temperature: 30°C
  Growth strain: NEB Stable
  Copy number: High Copy
Gene/Insert
  Gene/Insert name: hsa-miR-5010-3p target
  Species: H. sapiens (human)
  Entrez Gene: MIR5010 (a.k.a. mir-5010)
  Promoter: EF-1a
  Cloning method: Gibson Cloning
Terms and licenses: Academic/Nonprofit Terms; Industry Terms: Not Available to Industry
Depositor comments: Please note that this plasmid is inherently unstable due to a repeating poly A element. We recommend performing a diagnostic digest on multiple colonies upon receipt. The depositors would like to note the presence of several discrepancies between the depositor sequence and physical plasmid sequence. In particular, the sequences upstream and downstream of the puromycin coding region have 10 bp insertions which do not affect the ability to perform puromycin selection. The sequences for those regions within the physical plasmids are as follows: Upstream of Puro: GAATTCGACCGCCTGTCTCAAGGTGCCACC; Downstream of Puro: GCTTTGAGACTACGCGTGAATTCACTCCTC. Please contact if you are interested in this plasmid prior to placing an order.
How to cite: LSB-hsa-miR-5010-3p was a gift from Ron Weiss (Addgene plasmid # 103577 ; http://n2t.net/addgene:103577 ; RRID:Addgene_103577)
