[The description below was written by a language model from this plasmid's Addgene catalogue record and pLannotate feature annotations shown in this document.]
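Description:
LSB-hsa-miR-5010-3p is an 11 kb mammalian expression plasmid built on the Low Sensor Backbone (LSB) and designed as a fluorescent reporter of microRNA activity for synthetic biology work. It replicates in E. coli from a high-copy ColE1/pUC-type origin and carries both an ampicillin resistance gene (β-lactamase with its own promoter) and a kanamycin resistance gene (aminoglycoside phosphotransferase), so it is selected with both antibiotics.

The payload consists of two parallel transcription units of matching design. Each has the human EF-1α core promoter with its intron A, a fluorescent protein coding sequence flanked by Gateway attB recombination scars, and a rabbit β-globin-derived 3' region with polyadenylation signal. The first unit expresses the red protein mKate2, and according to the catalogue entry it carries a target site for human miR-5010-3p in its 3' UTR. That site is not annotated as a separate feature, but an unannotated stretch lies between the mKate2 cassette and its β-globin terminator. The second unit expresses the blue protein EBFP2 without a miRNA target and serves as an internal reference. When miR-5010-3p is active in transfected cells, mKate2 is repressed while EBFP2 is unaffected, so the red-to-blue fluorescence ratio gives a normalised readout of miRNA activity in each cell.

A puromycin N-acetyltransferase gene with a third β-globin poly(A) signal permits puromycin selection in mammalian cells, although no promoter for it is annotated. The depositor warns that the repeated poly(A) elements make the plasmid inherently unstable. The depositor also notes that the physical plasmid differs slightly from the deposited sequence, including short insertions flanking the puromycin coding region that do not impair selection.
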