Features (pLannotate 1.2.2; 28 found; start..end, strand, type, name):
     87..675     -  rep_origin     ori: high-copy-number ColE1/pMB1/pBR322/pUC origin of replication
    846..1706    -  CDS            AmpR: β-lactamase; bla; confers resistance to ampicillin, carbenicillin, and related antibiotics
   1707..1778    -  promoter       AmpR promoter: bla
   1857..2456    +  CDS            PuroR: puromycin N-acetyltransferase; pac from Streptomyces alboniger; confers resistance to puromycin
   2461..2541    +  CDS            HBB (fragment): HBB_PONPY - Experimental evidence at transcript level: Swiss-Prot protein existence level 2. Involved in oxygen transport from the lung to the various peripheral tissues. From Pongo pygmaeus (Bornean orangutan).
   2612..2667    +  polyA_signal   β-globin poly(A) signal: rabbit β-globin polyadenylation signal (Gil and Proudfoot, 1987)
   3646..3666    +  protein_bind   attB4: mutant version of attB; core recombination site for the Gateway® BP reaction BP Clonase™
   3734..3945    +  promoter       EF-1α core promoter: core promoter for human elongation factor EF-1α
   3946..4884    +  intron         EF-1α intron A: intron upstream of the start codon of human EF-1α
   4911..4931    +  protein_bind   attB1: mutant version of attB; core recombination site for the Gateway® BP reaction BP Clonase™
   4951..5646    +  CDS            mKate2: mKate2 is a basic (constitutively fluorescent) red fluorescent protein published in 2009, derived from Entacmaea quadricolor. It is reported to be a rapidly-maturing monomer with moderate acid sensitivity.
   5666..5690    -  protein_bind   attB2: mutant version of attB; recombination site for the Gateway® BP reaction BP Clonase™
   5834..5908    +  CDS            HBB (fragment): HBB_PONPY - Experimental evidence at transcript level: Swiss-Prot protein existence level 2. Involved in oxygen transport from the lung to the various peripheral tissues. From Pongo pygmaeus (Bornean orangutan).
   5979..6034    +  polyA_signal   β-globin poly(A) signal: rabbit β-globin polyadenylation signal (Gil and Proudfoot, 1987)
   6418..6443    +  misc_feature   SA: splice acceptor site
   7115..7135    +  protein_bind   attB4: mutant version of attB; core recombination site for the Gateway® BP reaction BP Clonase™
   7203..7414    +  promoter       EF-1α core promoter: core promoter for human elongation factor EF-1α
   7415..8353    +  intron         EF-1α intron A: intron upstream of the start codon of human EF-1α
   8380..8400    +  protein_bind   attB1: mutant version of attB; core recombination site for the Gateway® BP reaction BP Clonase™
   8411..9127    +  CDS            EBFP2: EBFP2 is a basic (constitutively fluorescent) blue fluorescent protein published in 2007, derived from Aequorea victoria. It is reported to be a rapidly-maturing monomer with moderate acid sensitivity.
   9135..9159    -  protein_bind   attB2: mutant version of attB; recombination site for the Gateway® BP reaction BP Clonase™
   9163..9243    +  CDS            HBB (fragment): HBB_PONPY - Experimental evidence at transcript level: Swiss-Prot protein existence level 2. Involved in oxygen transport from the lung to the various peripheral tissues. From Pongo pygmaeus (Bornean orangutan).
   9314..9369    +  polyA_signal   β-globin poly(A) signal: rabbit β-globin polyadenylation signal (Gil and Proudfoot, 1987)
   9752..9774    -  protein_bind   lac operator (fragment): The lac repressor binds to the lac operator to inhibit transcription in E. coli. This inhibition can be relieved by adding lactose or isopropyl-β-D-thiogalactopyranoside (IPTG). lac repressor encoded by lacI
   9778..9808    -  promoter       lac promoter: promoter for the E. coli lac operon
   9823..9844    -  protein_bind   CAP binding site: CAP binding activates transcription in the presence of cAMP. E. coli catabolite activator protein
   9857..9896    -  CDS            lacI (fragment): lac repressor; lacI; The lac repressor binds to the lac operator to inhibit transcription in E. coli. This inhibition can be relieved by adding lactose or isopropyl-β-D-thiogalactopyranoside (IPTG).
  10069..10878   +  CDS            KanR: aminoglycoside phosphotransferase; aph(3')-Ia; confers resistance to kanamycin in bacteria or G418 (Geneticin®) in eukaryotes
>Addgene plasmid #103577 | LSB-hsa-miR-5010-3p | depositor full sequence | sequence record 196202 | Full Sequence
AATTGAGGGGATAACGCAGGAAAGAACATGTGAGCAAAAGGCCAGCAAAAGGCCAGGAACCGTAAAAAGG
CCGCGTTGCTGGCGTTTTTCCATAGGCTCCGCCCCCCTGACGAGCATCACAAAAATCGACGCTCAAGTCA
GAGGTGGCGAAACCCGACAGGACTATAAAGATACCAGGCGTTTCCCCCTGGAAGCTCCCTCGTGCGCTCT
CCTGTTCCGACCCTGCCGCTTACCGGATACCTGTCCGCCTTTCTCCCTTCGGGAAGCGTGGCGCTTTCTC
ATAGCTCACGCTGTAGGTATCTCAGTTCGGTGTAGGTCGTTCGCTCCAAGCTGGGCTGTGTGCACGAACC
CCCCGTTCAGCCCGACCGCTGCGCCTTATCCGGTAACTATCGTCTTGAGTCCAACCCGGTAAGACACGAC
TTATCGCCACTGGCAGCAGCCACTGGTAACAGGATTAGCAGAGCGAGGTATGTAGGCGGTGCTACAGAGT
TCTTGAAGTGGTGGCCTAACTACGGCTACACTAGAAGAACAGTATTTGGTATCTGCGCTCTGCTGAAGCC
AGTTACCTTCGGAAAAAGAGTTGGTAGCTCTTGATCCGGCAAACAAACCACCGCTGGTAGCGGTGGTTTT
TTTGTTTGCAAGCAGCAGATTACGCGCAGAAAAAAAGGATCTCAAGAAGATCCTTTGATCTTTTCTACGG
GGTCTGACGCTCAGTGGAACGAAAACTCACGTTAAGGGATTTTGGTCATGAGATTATCAAAAAGGATCTT
CACCTAGATCCTTTTAAATTAAAAATGAAGTTTTAAATCAATCTAAAGTATATATGAGTAAACTTGGTCT
GACAGTTACCAATGCTTAATCAGTGAGGCACCTATCTCAGCGATCTGTCTATTTCGTTCATCCATAGTTG
CCTGACTCCCCGTCGTGTAGATAACTACGATACGGGAGGGCTTACCATCTGGCCCCAGTGCTGCAATGAT
ACCGCGAGAACCACGCTCACCGGCTCCAGATTTATCAGCAATAAACCAGCCAGCCGGAAGGGCCGAGCGC
AGAAGTGGTCCTGCAACTTTATCCGCCTCCATCCAGTCTATTAATTGTTGCCGGGAAGCTAGAGTAAGTA
GTTCGCCAGTTAATAGTTTGCGCAACGTTGTTGCCATTGCTACAGGCATCGTGGTGTCACGCTCGTCGTT
TGGTATGGCTTCATTCAGCTCCGGTTCCCAACGATCAAGGCGAGTTACATGATCCCCCATGTTGTGCAAA
AAAGCGGTTAGCTCCTTCGGTCCTCCGATCGTTGTCAGAAGTAAGTTGGCCGCAGTGTTATCACTCATGG
TTATGGCAGCACTGCATAATTCTCTTACTGTCATGCCATCCGTAAGATGCTTTTCTGTGACTGGTGAGTA
CTCAACCAAGTCATTCTGAGAATAGTGTATGCGGCGACCGAGTTGCTCTTGCCCGGCGTCAATACGGGAT
AATACCGCGCCACATAGCAGAACTTTAAAAGTGCTCATCATTGGAAAACGTTCTTCGGGGCGAAAACTCT
CAAGGATCTTACCGCTGTTGAGATCCAGTTCGATGTAACCCACTCGTGCACCCAACTGATCTTCAGCATC
TTTTACTTTCACCAGCGTTTCTGGGTGAGCAAAAACAGGAAGGCAAAATGCCGCAAAAAAGGGAATAAGG
GCGACACGGAAATGTTGAATACTCATACTCTTCCTTTTTCAATATTATTGAAGCATTTATCAGGGTTATT
GTCTCATGAGCGGATACATATTTGAATGTAGCTCCGAATTTCTCGAGGGCTTGTCGACGACGGCGGTCTC
CGTCGTCAGGATCATGAATTCGACCCGCCTGCCACCATGACCGAGTACAAGCCCACGGTGCGCCTCGCCA
CCCGCGACGACGTCCCCCGGGCCGTACGCACCCTCGCCGCCGCGTTCGCCGACTACCCCGCCACGCGCCA
CACCGTCGACCCGGACCGCCACATCGAGCGGGTCACCGAGCTGCAAGAACTCTTCCTCACGCGCGTCGGG
CTCGACATCGGCAAGGTGTGGGTCGCGGACGACGGCGCCGCGGTGGCGGTCTGGACCACGCCGGAGAGCG
TCGAAGCGGGGGCGGTGTTCGCCGAGATCGGCCCGCGCATGGCCGAGTTGAGCGGTTCCCGGCTGGCCGC
GCAGCAACAGATGGAAGGCCTCCTGGCGCCGCACCGGCCCAAGGAGCCCGCGTGGTTCCTGGCCACCGTC
GGCGTCTCGCCCGACCACCAGGGCAAGGGTCTGGGCAGCGCCGTCGTGCTCCCCGGAGTGGAGGCGGCCG
AGCGCGCCGGGGTGCCCGCCTTCCTGGAGACATCCGCGCCCCGCAACCTCCCCTTCTACGAGCGGCTCGG
CTTCACCGTCACCGCCGACGTCGAGGTGCCCGAAGGACCGCGCACCTGGTGCATGACCCGCAAGCCCGGT
GCCTGATACGCGTGAATTCACTCCTCAGGTGCAGGCTGCCTATCAGAAGGTGGTGGCTGGTGTGGCCAAT
GCCCTGGCTCACAAATACCACTGAGATCTTTTTCCCTCTGCCAAAAATTATGGGGACATCATGAAGCCCC
TTGAGCATCTGACTTCTGGCTAATAAAGGAAATTTATTTTCATTGCAATAGTGTGTTGGAATTTTTTGTG
TCTCTCACTCGGAAGGACATATGGGAGGGCAAATCATTTAAAACATCAGAATGAGTATTTGGTTTAGAGT
TTGGCAACATATGCCCATATGCTGGCTGCCATGAACAAAGGTTGGCTATAAAGAGGTCATCAGTATATGA
AACAGCCCCCTGCTGTCCATTCCTTATTCCATAGAAAAGCCTTGACTTGAGGTTAGATTTTTTTTATATT
TTGTTTTGTGTTATTTTTTTCTTTAACATCCCTAAAATTTTCCTTACATGTTTTACTAGCCAGATTTTTC
CTCCTCTCCTGACTACTCCCAGTCATAGCTGTCCCTCTTCTCTTATGGAGATCCCTCGACCTGCAGCCCA
AGCTTGAATTCTCTAGAATTACCCTGTTATCCCTATGCTTGGTTTACCGAGCTCTTATTGGTTTTCAAAC
TTCATTGACTGTGCCCAACGCGCCTGGGAGCTCACGGGGACAGCCCCCCCCCAAAGCCCCCAGGGATGTA
ATTACGTCCCTCCCCCGCTAGGGGGCAGCAGCGAGCCGCCCGGGGCTCCGCTCCGGTCCGGCGCTCCCCC
CGCATCCCCGAGCCGGCAGCGTGCGGGGACAGCCCGGGCACGGGGAAGGTGGCACGGGATCGCTTTCCTC
TGAACGCTTCTCGCTGCTCTTTGAGCCTGCAGACACCTGGGGGGATACGGGGAAAAAGCTAGGCTGAAAG
ACCGGTTCTTAGAATGACACGCGCCTGGGAGCTCACGGGGACAGCCCCCCCCCAAAGCCCCCAGGGATGT
AATTACGTCCCTCCCCCGCTAGGGGGCAGCAGCGAGCCGCCCGGGGCTCCGCTCCGGTCCGGCGCTCCCC
CCGCATCCCCGAGCCGGCAGCGTGCGGGGACAGCCCGGGCACGGGGAAGGTGGCACGGGATCGCTTTCCT
CTGAACGCTTCTCGCTGCTCTTTGAGCCTGCAGACACCTGGGGGGATACGGGGAAAAAGCTAACTTCTGA
GACGACAACTTTGTATAGAAAAGTTGGCTCCGAATTCGCCCTTGACAGCAGAGATCCAGTTTGGTTAATT
AATTGGCTCCGGTGCCCGTCAGTGGGCAGAGCGCACATCGCCCACAGTCCCCGAGAAGTTGTGGGGAGGG
GTCGGCAATTGAACCGGTGCCTAGAGAAGGTGGCGCGGGGTAAACTGGGAAAGTGATGTCGTGTACTGGC
TCCGCCTTTTTCCCGAGGGTGGGGGAGAACCGTATATAAGTGCAGTAGTCGCCGTGAACGTTCTTTTTCG
CAACGGGTTTGCCGCCAGAACACAGGTAAGTGCCGTGTGTGGTTCCCGCGGGCCTGGCCTCTTTACGGGT
TATGGCCCTTGCGTGCCTTGAATTACTTCCACCTGGCTGCAGTACGTGATTCTTGATCCCGAGCTTCGGG
TTGGAAGTGGGTGGGAGAGTTCGAGGCCTTGCGCTTAAGGAGCCCCTTCGCCTCGTGCTTGAGTTGAGGC
CTGGCCTGGGCGCTGGGGCCGCCGCGTGCGAATCTGGTGGCACCTTCGCGCCTGTCTCGCTGCTTTCGAT
AAGTCTCTAGCCATTTAAAATTTTTGATGACCTGCTGCGACGCTTTTTTTCTGGCAAGATAGTCTTGTAA
ATGCGGGCCAAGATCTGCACACTGGTATTTCGGTTTTTGGGGCCGCGGGCGGCGACGGGGCCCGTGCGTC
CCAGCGCACATGTTCGGCGAGGCGGGGCCTGCGAGCGCGGCCACCGAGAATCGGACGGGGGTAGTCTCAA
GCTGGCCGGCCTGCTCTGGTGCCTGGCCTCGCGCCGCCGTGTATCGCCCCGCCCTGGGCGGCAAGGCTGG
CCCGGTCGGCACCAGTTGCGTGAGCGGAAAGATGGCCGCTTCCCGGCCCTGCTGCAGGGAGCTCAAAATG
GAGGACGCGGCGCTCGGGAGAGCGGGCGGGTGAGTCACCCACACAAAGGAAAAGGGCCTTTCCGTCCTCA
GCCGTCGCTTCATGTGACTCCACGGAGTACCGGGCGCCGTCCAGGCACCTCGATTAGTTCTCGAGCTTTT
GGAGTACGTCGTCTTTAGGTTGGGGGGAGGGGTTTTATGCGATGGAGTTTCCCCACACTGAGTGGGTGGA
GACTGAAGTTAGGCCAGCTTGGCACTTGATGTAATTCTCCTTGGAATTTGCCCTTTTTGAGTTTGGATCT
TGGTTCATTCTCAAGCCTCAGACAGTGGTTCAAAGTTTTTTTCTTCCATTTCAGGTGTCGTGAGAAGGGC
GAATTCGACCCAAGTTTGTACAAAAAAGCAGGCTGGATCCAGGTGCCACCATGGTGAGCGAGCTGATTAA
GGAGAACATGCACATGAAGCTGTACATGGAGGGCACCGTGAACAACCACCACTTCAAGTGCACATCCGAG
GGCGAAGGCAAGCCCTACGAGGGCACCCAGACCATGAGAATCAAGGCGGTCGAGGGCGGCCCTCTCCCCT
TCGCCTTCGACATCCTGGCTACCAGCTTCATGTACGGCAGCAAAACCTTCATCAACCACACCCAGGGCAT
CCCCGACTTCTTTAAGCAGTCCTTCCCCGAGGGCTTCACATGGGAGAGAGTCACCACATACGAAGATGGG
GGCGTGCTGACCGCTACCCAGGACACCAGCCTCCAGGACGGCTGCCTCATCTACAACGTCAAGATCAGAG
GGGTGAACTTCCCATCCAACGGCCCTGTGATGCAGAAGAAAACACTCGGCTGGGAGGCCTCCACCGAGAC
ACTGTACCCCGCTGACGGCGGCCTGGAAGGCAGAGCCGACATGGCCCTGAAGCTCGTGGGCGGGGGCCAC
CTGATCTGCAACCTTAAGACCACATACAGATCCAAGAAACCCGCTAAGAACCTCAAGATGCCCGGCGTCT
ACTATGTGGACAGGAGACTGGAAAGAATCAAGGAGGCCGACAAAGAGACATACGTCGAGCAGCACGAGGT
GGCTGTGGCCAGATACTGCGACCTCCCTAGCAAACTGGGGCACAAACTTAATTGAGAATTCTACCACCCA
GCTTTCTTGTACAAAGTGGTACGTCTCAAGACCAGAGGTCTCTGCTTGTGGAATTCTGGGGAATGGGAGA
CACAAAACTGGGGAATGGGAGACACAAAACTGGGGAATGGGAGACACAAAACTGGGGAATGGGAGACACA
AAACAACCAGAAGAGACCTGTGCTTCACTCCTCAGGTGCAGGCTGCCTATCAGAAGGTGGTGGCTGGTGT
GGCCAATGCCCTGGCTCACAAATACCACTGAGATCTTTTTCCCTCTGCCAAAAATTATGGGGACATCATG
AAGCCCCTTGAGCATCTGACTTCTGGCTAATAAAGGAAATTTATTTTCATTGCAATAGTGTGTTGGAATT
TTTTGTGTCTCTCACTCGGAAGGACATATGGGAGGGCAAATCATTTAAAACATCAGAATGAGTATTTGGT
TTAGAGTTTGGCAACATATGCCCATATGCTGGCTGCCATGAACAAAGGTTGGCTATAAAGAGGTCATCAG
TATATGAAACAGCCCCCTGCTGTCCATTCCTTATTCCATAGAAAAGCCTTGACTTGAGGTTAGATTTTTT
TTATATTTTGTTTTGTGTTATTTTTTTCTTTAACATCCCTAAAATTTTCCTTACATGTTTTACTAGCCAG
ATTTTTCCTCCTCTCCTGACTACTCCCAGTCATAGCTGTCCCTCTTCTCTTATGGAGATCCCGAGCGGTG
CGTTTTTATGCTTGTAGTATTGTATAATGTTTTTAAGATCCAAGCTTCTGACCTCTTCTCTTCCTCCCAC
AGGGCCTCGAGACAATTGCATCGATGGTACCAGTGAAAGTCTGCAATGAATTCGAGTTGGCGCGCCTGTC
ATTCTAAATCTCTCTTTCAGCCTAAAGCTTTTTCCCCGTATCCCCCCAGGTGTCTGCAGGCTCAAAGAGC
AGCGAGAAGCGTTCAGAGGAAAGCGATCCCGTGCCACCTTCCCCGTGCCCGGGCTGTCCCCGCACGCTGC
CGGCTCGGGGATGCGGGGGGAGCGCCGGACCGGAGCGGAGCCCCGGGCGGCTCGCTGCTGCCCCCTAGCG
GGGGAGGGACGTAATTACATCCCTGGGGGCTTTGGGAGGGGGCTGTCCCCGTGAGCTCCCAGGCGCGCCT
GTCATTCTAAATCTCTCTTTCAGCCTAAAGCTTTTTCCCCGTATCCCCCCAGGTGTCTGCAGGCTCAAAG
AGCAGCGAGAAGCGTTCAGAGGAAAGCGATCCCGTGCCACCTTCCCCGTGCCCGGGCTGTCCCCGCACGC
TGCCGGCTCGGGGATGCGGGGGGAGCGCCGGACCGGAGCGGAGCCCCGGGCGGCTCGCTGCTGCCCCCTA
GCGGGGGAGGGACGTAATTACATCCCTGGGGGCTTTGGGGGGGGGCTGTCCCCGTGAGCTCCCAGGCGCG
CCAACTCGGTACCGTATCGATGTCGACGTTAACGCTAGTGATATCAACTTTGTATAGAAAAGTTGGCTCC
GAATTCGCCCTTGACAGCAGAGATCCAGTTTGGTTAATTAATTGGCTCCGGTGCCCGTCAGTGGGCAGAG
CGCACATCGCCCACAGTCCCCGAGAAGTTGTGGGGAGGGGTCGGCAATTGAACCGGTGCCTAGAGAAGGT
GGCGCGGGGTAAACTGGGAAAGTGATGTCGTGTACTGGCTCCGCCTTTTTCCCGAGGGTGGGGGAGAACC
GTATATAAGTGCAGTAGTCGCCGTGAACGTTCTTTTTCGCAACGGGTTTGCCGCCAGAACACAGGTAAGT
GCCGTGTGTGGTTCCCGCGGGCCTGGCCTCTTTACGGGTTATGGCCCTTGCGTGCCTTGAATTACTTCCA
CCTGGCTGCAGTACGTGATTCTTGATCCCGAGCTTCGGGTTGGAAGTGGGTGGGAGAGTTCGAGGCCTTG
CGCTTAAGGAGCCCCTTCGCCTCGTGCTTGAGTTGAGGCCTGGCCTGGGCGCTGGGGCCGCCGCGTGCGA
ATCTGGTGGCACCTTCGCGCCTGTCTCGCTGCTTTCGATAAGTCTCTAGCCATTTAAAATTTTTGATGAC
CTGCTGCGACGCTTTTTTTCTGGCAAGATAGTCTTGTAAATGCGGGCCAAGATCTGCACACTGGTATTTC
GGTTTTTGGGGCCGCGGGCGGCGACGGGGCCCGTGCGTCCCAGCGCACATGTTCGGCGAGGCGGGGCCTG
CGAGCGCGGCCACCGAGAATCGGACGGGGGTAGTCTCAAGCTGGCCGGCCTGCTCTGGTGCCTGGCCTCG
CGCCGCCGTGTATCGCCCCGCCCTGGGCGGCAAGGCTGGCCCGGTCGGCACCAGTTGCGTGAGCGGAAAG
ATGGCCGCTTCCCGGCCCTGCTGCAGGGAGCTCAAAATGGAGGACGCGGCGCTCGGGAGAGCGGGCGGGT
GAGTCACCCACACAAAGGAAAAGGGCCTTTCCGTCCTCAGCCGTCGCTTCATGTGACTCCACGGAGTACC
GGGCGCCGTCCAGGCACCTCGATTAGTTCTCGAGCTTTTGGAGTACGTCGTCTTTAGGTTGGGGGGAGGG
GTTTTATGCGATGGAGTTTCCCCACACTGAGTGGGTGGAGACTGAAGTTAGGCCAGCTTGGCACTTGATG
TAATTCTCCTTGGAATTTGCCCTTTTTGAGTTTGGATCTTGGTTCATTCTCAAGCCTCAGACAGTGGTTC
AAAGTTTTTTTCTTCCATTTCAGGTGTCGTGAGAAGGGCGAATTCGACCCAAGTTTGTACAAAAAAGCAG
GCTCGCCACCATGGTGAGCAAGGGCGAGGAGCTGTTCACCGGGGTGGTGCCCATCCTGGTCGAGCTGGAC
GGCGACGTAAACGGCCACAAGTTCAGCGTGAGGGGCGAGGGCGAGGGCGATGCCACCAACGGCAAGCTGA
CCCTGAAGTTCATCTGCACCACCGGCAAGCTGCCCGTGCCCTGGCCCACCCTCGTGACCACCCTGAGCCA
CGGCGTGCAGTGCTTCGCCCGCTACCCCGACCACATGAAGCAGCACGACTTCTTCAAGTCCGCCATGCCC
GAAGGCTACGTCCAGGAGCGCACCATCTTCTTCAAGGACGACGGCACCTACAAGACCCGCGCCGAGGTGA
AGTTCGAGGGCGACACCCTAGTGAACCGCATCGAGCTGAAGGGCGTCGACTTCAAGGAGGACGGCAACAT
CCTGGGGCACAAGCTGGAGTACAACTTCAACAGCCACAACATCTATATCATGGCCGTCAAGCAGAAGAAC
GGCATCAAGGTGAACTTCAAGATCCGCCACAACGTGGAGGACGGCAGCGTGCAGCTCGCCGACCACTACC
AGCAGAACACCCCCATCGGCGACGGCCCCGTGCTGCTGCCCGACAGCCACTACCTGAGCACCCAGTCCGT
GCTGAGCAAAGACCCCAACGAGAAGCGCGATCACATGGTCCTGCTGGAGTTCCGCACCGCCGCCGGGATC
ACTCTCGGCATGGACGAGCTGTACAAGTAATACCACCCAGCTTTCTTGTACAAAGTGGTACGCGTGAATT
CACTCCTCAGGTGCAGGCTGCCTATCAGAAGGTGGTGGCTGGTGTGGCCAATGCCCTGGCTCACAAATAC
CACTGAGATCTTTTTCCCTCTGCCAAAAATTATGGGGACATCATGAAGCCCCTTGAGCATCTGACTTCTG
GCTAATAAAGGAAATTTATTTTCATTGCAATAGTGTGTTGGAATTTTTTGTGTCTCTCACTCGGAAGGAC
ATATGGGAGGGCAAATCATTTAAAACATCAGAATGAGTATTTGGTTTAGAGTTTGGCAACATATGCCCAT
ATGCTGGCTGCCATGAACAAAGGTTGGCTATAAAGAGGTCATCAGTATATGAAACAGCCCCCTGCTGTCC
ATTCCTTATTCCATAGAAAAGCCTTGACTTGAGGTTAGATTTTTTTTATATTTTGTTTTGTGTTATTTTT
TTCTTTAACATCCCTAAAATTTTCCTTACATGTTTTACTAGCCAGATTTTTCCTCCTCTCCTGACTACTC
CCAGTCATAGCTGTCCCTCTTCTCTTATGGAGATCCCTCGACCTGCAGCCCAAGCTTGGCGTAATCATGG
TCATAGCTGTTTCCTGTGTGAAATTGTTATCCGCTCACAATTCCACACAACATACGAGCCGGAAGCATAA
AGTGTAAAGCCTGGGGTGCCTAATGAGTGAGCTAACTCACATTAATTGCGTTGCGCTCACTGCCCGCTTT
CCAGTCGGGAAACCTGTCGTGCCAGCGGATCGACAGTACTAAGCTTGGTCTAATACCCAATCTCTCGTCT
TATCCAGATGTTTTATACGCCTCTGGCCCGTGTCTCAAAATCTCTGATGTTACATTGCACAAGATAAAAT
AATATCATCATGAACAATAAAACTGTCTGCTTACATAAACAGTAATACAAGGGGTGTTATGAGCCATATT
CAACGGGAAACGTCGAGGCCGCGATTAAATTCCAACATGGATGCTGATTTATATGGGTATAAATGGGCTC
GCGATAATGTCGGGCAATCAGGTGCGACAATCTATCGCTTGTATGGGAAGCCCGATGCGCCAGAGTTGTT
TCTGAAACATGGCAAAGGTAGCGTTGCCAATGATGTTACAGATGAGATGGTCAGACTAAACTGGCTGACG
GAATTTATGCCTCTTCCGACCATCAAGCATTTTATCCGTACTCCTGATGATGCATGGTTACTCACCACTG
CGATCCCCGGAAAAACAGCATTCCAGGTATTAGAAGAATATCCTGATTCAGGTGAAAATATTGTTGATGC
GCTGGCAGTGTTCCTGCGCCGGTTGCATTCGATTCCTGTTTGTAATTGTCCTTTTAACAGCGATCGCGTA
TTTCGTCTCGCTCAGGCGCAATCACGAATGAATAACGGTTTGGTTGATGCGAGTGATTTTGATGACGAGC
GTAATGGCTGGCCTGTTGAACAAGTCTGGAAAGAAATGCATAAACTTTTGCCATTCTCACCGGATTCAGT
CGTCACTCATGGTGATTTCTCACTTGATAACCTTATTTTTGACGAGGGGAAATTAATAGGTTGTATTGAT
GTTGGACGAGTCGGAATCGCAGACCGATACCAGGATCTTGCCATCCTATGGAACTGCCTCGGTGAGTTTT
CTCCTTCATTACAGAAACGGCTTTTTCAAAAATATGGTATTGATAATCCTGATATGAATAAATTGCAGTT
TCATTTGATGCTCGATGAGTTTTTCTAATCAGAATTGGTTAATTGGTTGTAACACTGGCAGAGCATTACG
CTGACTTGACGGGACGGCGCAAGCTCATGACCAAAATCCCTTAACGTGAGTTACGCGTCGTTCCACTGAG
CGTCAGAGGTATCACTAGTATTACAGAGGTAAGTTATAACAGTCGCCTAACCC
