>Addgene plasmid #103577 | LSB-hsa-miR-5010-3p | depositor partial sequence | sequence record 196203 | hsa-miR-5010-3p target
CTGGGGAATGGGAGACACAAAA
